>Addgene plasmid #53479 | pUASp YFP Rabx6 WT | addgene partial sequence | sequence record 83933 | EGFP-C 5'-CATGGTCCTGCTGGAGTTCGTG-3'
GAGCTGTACAAGTCCGGACTCAGATCTCGAGCTCAAGCTTCGAATTCTGCAGTCGACGGTACCGCGGGCC
CGGGATCATCAACAAGTTTGTACAAAAAAGCAGGCTTAATGGCCACGATGCGCATACCCAAACAAAAGGT
GATCCTGTGCGGCGACTACGGAGTGGGCAAGAGCTCCCTGTTCCGGCGCTTCGCCACCAACACCTTCATC
ACGGATACGGACAGGAAATCCACGTTGGGACTGGACCACATCGATAGGGAATACAGTGTGAATGAAAAGC
AGATCAAGCTCCAACTCTGGGACACCGGTGGCATGGAGCGTGTGGCCTCGGTCACATCCTCGTACTACAA
GTTCGCCGAGGGAGCCATCCTGGTCTTTGCTTTGGACAACGCCGCTTCGTTCCACTCGCTGTCGCAGCAC
TTGCTGGACATTGTGACCTATGCAGAGAATGCCAAGATCTTCATCTGTGGCAATAAGAGCGATCTGGATG
GCAGGGAGCCGGAGGTCAGCGATGAGGAAGTGGAGGCCTTCTGCGAGCAGTGCCACTCACTGATCAGTGC
CACGTACAAGACCTCCTGTCGCAGCGGCGCCGGTGTGGAGGAGATGTTCCGTGACATCTCTAGGCAACTG
GTCCACGCCAATCGCTCCAAAATGGAACTGCAGGCACTGGAGCACAAGAGCTTCCAGGTGGACACTGCGA
GCAGCGGCGCGGCGACCAACGAGGAGGACGCCTCCTCCTGCGGCTGCTAGAACCCAGCTTTCTTGTACAA
AGTGGTTGATGATCCTCTAGAGTCGACCTCGAACGTTAACGTTAACGTAACGTTAACTCGAGGAGCTTGA
TAACATTATACCTAAACCCATGGTCAAGAGTAAACATTTCTGCCTTTGAAGTTG
