[The description below was written by a language model from this plasmid's Addgene catalogue record.]
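Description:
pUASp YFP Rabx6 WT is an insect expression plasmid built on the pUASp backbone, a Drosophila transgenesis vector designed for GAL4-responsive expression. It is propagated in E. coli under ampicillin selection; the record lists the copy number as unknown and provides no feature table, so the origin of replication, any fly transformation marker and other backbone elements are not documented here.

The payload is the wild-type coding sequence of Drosophila melanogaster RabX6 (CG12015), a member of the Rab family of small GTPases, inserted by Gateway recombination cloning. The backbone supplies a YFP tag at the N terminus, so the product is a YFP-RabX6 fusion. N-terminal placement is the usual choice for Rab proteins because it leaves the C terminus free, which is generally where these GTPases are lipid-modified for membrane attachment. The promoter is recorded as GAL4, meaning the insert sits downstream of upstream activating sequences (UAS) that are silent until the yeast transcription factor GAL4 is provided. In flies carrying the transgene, crossing to a chosen GAL4 driver line switches on the fusion protein in a defined tissue or cell type. pUASp-type vectors are generally favoured when expression in the female germline as well as somatic tissues is wanted.

The "WT" designation marks this construct as the unmutated form of the protein, and it comes from a systematic study of the Drosophila Rab proteins. Its typical use is live or fixed fluorescence imaging of RabX6 subcellular localisation and of the membrane compartments it associates with, in tissue-specific fashion in vivo.
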