Addgene plasmid #53479: pUASp YFP Rabx6 WT
Depositing lab: Matthew Scott. Depositing organization: Stanford University. Publication: Thirty-one flavors of Drosophila rab proteins. Zhang J, Schulze KL, Hiesinger PR, Suyama K, Wang S, Fish M, Acar M, Hoskins RA, Bellen HJ, Scott MP. Genetics. 2007 Jun;176(2):1307-22. Epub 2007 Apr 3. 10.1534/genetics.106.066761 PubMed 17409086.
Backbone
  Vector backbone: pUASp
  Vector type: Insect Expression
Growth in bacteria
  Bacterial resistance: Ampicillin, 100 μg/mL
  Growth temperature: 37°C
  Growth strain: DH5alpha
  Copy number: Unknown
Gene/Insert
  Gene/Insert name: Rabx6
  Species: D. melanogaster (fly)
  Entrez Gene: RabX6 (a.k.a. Dmel_CG12015, CG12015, DmRabX6, Dmel\CG12015, rabX6, rabx6)
  Promoter: GAL4
  Tag / fusion protein: YFP (N terminal on backbone)
  Cloning method: Gateway Cloning
  Sequencing primers: 5′ EGFP-C; 3′ pUASp-3 (5'-AGGTTTAACCAGGGGATGCT-3')
Terms and licenses: Academic/Nonprofit Terms; Industry Terms: Not Available to Industry
How to cite: pUASp YFP Rabx6 WT was a gift from Matthew Scott (Addgene plasmid # 53479 ; http://n2t.net/addgene:53479 ; RRID:Addgene_53479)
